Addgene plasmid #53024: pHL 1917
Purpose: AmpR + PCon:RBS (st7)::mCherry::T1 terminator + PLlacO-1::RBS (st7) fimB::Asp terminator + ColE1
Depositing lab: Han Lim. Depositing organization: University of California, Berkeley. Publication: Modulating the frequency and bias of stochastic switching to control phenotypic variation. Hung M, Chang E, Hussein R, Frazier K, Shin JE, Sagawa S, Lim HN. Nat Commun. 2014 Aug 4;5:4574. doi: 10.1038/ncomms5574. PubMed 25087841.
Backbone
  Vector backbone: unknown
  Backbone manufacturer: Lim lab
  Vector type: Bacterial Expression, Synthetic Biology
Growth in bacteria
  Bacterial resistance: Ampicillin, 100 μg/mL
  Growth temperature: 37°C
  Growth strain: DH5alpha
  Copy number: High Copy
Gene/Insert 1
  Gene/Insert name: mCherry
  Species: Synthetic
  Promoter: pCon
  Tag / fusion protein: T1 terminator (C terminal on insert); RBS(st7) (N terminal on insert)
  Cloning method: Unknown
  Sequencing primers: 5′ unknown; 3′ mCherry-R
Gene/Insert 2
  Gene/Insert name: fimB
  Species: E. coli
  Entrez Gene: fimB (a.k.a. b4312, ECK4303, pil)
  Promoter: pLlacO-1
  Tag / fusion protein: RBS(st7) (N terminal on insert); Asp terminator (C terminal on insert)
  Cloning method: Unknown
  Sequencing primers: 5′ unknown; 3′ AspTerm
Terms and licenses: Academic/Nonprofit Terms; Industry Terms: Not Available to Industry
How to cite: pHL 1917 was a gift from Han Lim (Addgene plasmid # 53024 ; http://n2t.net/addgene:53024 ; RRID:Addgene_53024)
