[The description below was written by a language model from this plasmid's Addgene catalogue record.]
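Description:
pHL 1917 is a bacterial expression and synthetic-biology plasmid for use in Escherichia coli. It replicates from a ColE1 origin, is recorded as high copy, and is selected with ampicillin through an AmpR marker. The parental backbone is not specified in the record beyond being a laboratory-built vector, and no feature table or size information is available, so the relative order and orientation of the modules can only be inferred from the summary line.

The plasmid carries two independent expression cassettes. In the first, a promoter designated PCon (by its name presumably constitutive) drives the red fluorescent protein mCherry, translated from a ribosome binding site called st7 and followed by the T1 transcriptional terminator. In the second, the PLlacO-1 promoter, a synthetic hybrid promoter carrying lac operator sites that is repressed by LacI and typically induced with IPTG, drives E. coli fimB using the same st7 ribosome binding site, followed by the Asp terminator. FimB is a site-specific recombinase that inverts the fim switch, the invertible DNA element controlling phase-variable expression of type 1 fimbriae, and it can flip the element in both directions.

Together, the design allows FimB levels to be tuned from the regulated promoter while mCherry provides a steady fluorescent signal, plausibly serving as a marker for plasmid-bearing cells or as an expression reference, although the record does not state its role. The associated study concerns modulating the frequency and bias of stochastic switching to control phenotypic variation, which is consistent with using this plasmid to adjust recombinase dosage and thereby the inversion rate of a fim-based switch.
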