>Addgene plasmid #53024 | pHL 1917 | addgene partial sequence | sequence record 84024 | AspTerm 5'-ACTGCTCACAAGAAAAAAGGCACG-3'
CCCTGTACGATTAAAGCTTCTATAAAACAGCGTGACGCTGTCGTCCTCTGGCTCTATCCCAGATGCCGTA
AAAACGCCCTGCATTGCTGGCGGTATACCAGACAGTATGACGAATATTGCGATGCCCAAGATAATCCTGG
ATAAGTCGCGTATCTATTCCCATATTCGCCAAAGCAAAACCACACGAATGGCGTAACATGTGCGGATGAA
TCTCCAGTGACAACCCGGCATTACCACCGGAAGTCGAGATAATATGGTAAAACTGTTGCCGAGAAAGCGG
ATTCCCCTTACGTGATAAAAATACCCACTCGCTCTCAGCATGCGGGTACGAAGTACGGATACTCAACCAG
TTTTTTAAAGCCTGAACTTCTTTATTCAATAGCGGGTGCGTTGTTGAAAAGCCTTTTTTTAATCGATGGA
TATATATACACTTTGCC
