>Addgene plasmid #53024 | pHL 1917 | addgene partial sequence | sequence record 84105 | mCherry-R 5'-TTGGTCACCTTCAGCTTGG-3'
ATCTCGAACTCGTGGCCGTTCACGGAGCCCTCCATGTGCACCTTGAAGCGCATGAACTCCTTGATGATGG
CCATGTTATCCTCCTCGCCCTTGCTCACCATTTTTTTTCCTCCTTACCCGGGTGTGTGGAATCCATTATA
ACCGCCAAGCATAAAAATGTCAACAACGACGGTGCTCGAGACGTCAGGTGGCACTTTTCGGGGAAATGTG
CGCGGAACCCCTATTTGTTTATTTTTCTAAATACATTCAAATATGTATCCGCTCATGAGACAATAACCCT
GATAAATGCTTCAATAATATTGAAAAAGGAAGAGTATGAGTATTCAACATTTCCGTGTCGCCCTTATTCC
CTTTTTTGCGGCATTTTGCCTTCCTGTTTTTGCTCACCCAGAAACGCTGGTGAAAGTAAAAGATGCTGAA
GATCAGTTGGGTGCACGAGTGGGTTACATCGAACTGGATCTCAACAGCGGTAAGATCCTTGAGAGTTTTC
GCCCCGAAGAACGTTTTCCAATGATGAGCACTTTTAAAGTTCTGCTATGTGGCGCGGTATTATCCCGTAT
TGACGCCGGGCAAGAGCAACTCGGTCGCCGCATACACTATTCTCAGAATGACTTGGTTGAGTACTCACCA
GTCACAGAAAAGCATCTTACGGATGGCATGACAGTAAGAGAATTATGCAGTGCTGCCATAACCATGAGTG
ATAACACTGCGGCCAACTTACTTCTGACAACGATCGGAGGACCGAAGGAGCTAACCGCTTTTTTGCACAA
CATGGGGGATCATGTAACTCGCCTTGATCGTTGGGAACCGGAGCTGAATGAAGCCATACCAAACGACGAG
CGTGA
