>Addgene plasmid #53024 | pHL 1917 | addgene partial sequence | sequence record 84106 | mCherry-F 5'-ccccgtaatgcagaagaaga-3'
CCGAGGAGGCGCCCTGAAGGGCGAGATCAAGCAGAGGCTGAAGCTGAAGGACGGCGGCCACTACGACGCC
GAGGTCAAGACCACCTACAAGGCCAAGAAGCCCGTGCAGCTTCCCGGCGCCTACAACGTCAACATCAAGC
TGGACATCACCTCCCACAACGAGGACTACACCATCGTGGAACAGTACGAGCGCGCCGAGGGCCGCCACTC
AACCGGCGGCATGGACGAGCTGTACAAGTAAGGGCCCATGGTACGCGTGCTAGAGGCATCAAATAAAACG
AAAGGCTCAGTCGAAAGACTGGGCCTTTCGTTTTATCTGTTGTTTGTCGGTGAACGCTCTCCTGAGTAGG
ACAAATCCGCCGCCCTAGACCTAGGCGCGGATCCATAAATGTGAGCGGATAACATTGACATTGTGAGCGG
ATAACAAGATACTCCCGGGTAAGGAGGAAAAAAAATGAAGAATAAGGCTGATAACAAAAAAAGGAACTTC
CTGACCCATAGTGAAATCGAATCACTCCTTAAAGCAGCAAATACCGGGCCTCATGCAGCACGTAATTATT
GTCTGACTTTGCTTTGTTTTATTCATGGTTTCCGGGCGAGTGAAATTTGTCGATTGAGGATTTCGGATAT
TGATCTTAAGGCAAAGTGCTGAGAGATCCCCTCATAATTTCCCCAAAGCGTAACCATGTGTGAATAAATT
TTGAGCTAGTAGGGTTGCAGCCACGAGTAAGTCTTCCCTTGTTATTGTGTAGCCAGAATGCCGCAAAACT
TCCATGCCTAAGCGAACTGTTGAGAGTACGTTTCGATTTCTGACTGTGTTAGCCTGGAAGTGCTTGTCCC
AACCTTGTTTCTGAGCATGAACGCCCGCA
